>Addgene plasmid #165483 | pRB33-GFP | addgene full sequence | sequence record 326613 | Addgene NGS Result
TCCTGCATCTTTTAATCAAATCCCAAGATGTGTATAAACGCGCCGGTATGTACAGGAAGAGGTTTATACT
AAACTGTTACATTGCAAACGTGGTTTCGTGTGCCAAGTGTGAAAACCGATGTTTAATCAAGGCTCTGACG
CATTTCTACAACCACGACTCCAAGTGTGTGGGTGAAGTCATGCATCTTTTAATCAAATCCCAAGATGTGT
ATAAACCACCAAACTGCCAAAAAATGAAAACTGTCGACAAGCTCTGTCCGTTTGCTGGCAACTGCAAGGG
TCTCAATCCTATTTGTAATTATTGAATAATAAAACAATTATAAATGTCAAATTTGTTTTTTATTAACGAT
ACAAACCAAACGCAACAAGAACATTTGTAGTATTATCTATAATTGAAAACGCGTAGTTATAATCGCTGAG
GTAATATTTAAAATCATTTTCAAATGATTCACAGTTAATTTGCGACAATATAATTTTATTTTCACATAAA
CTAGACGCCTTGTCGTCTTCTTCTTCGTATTCCTTCTCTTTTTCATTTTTCTCTTCATAAAAATTAACAT
AGTTATTATCGTATCCATATATGTATCTATCGTATAGAGTAAATTTTTTGTTGTCATAAATATATATGTC
TTTTTTAATGGGGTGTATAGTACCGCTGCGCATAGTTTTTCTGTAATTTACAACAGTGCTATTTTCTGGT
AGTTCTTCGGAGTGTGTTGCTTTAATTATTAAATTTATATAATCAATGAATTTGGGATCGTCGGTTTTGT
ACAATATGTTGCCGGCATAGTACGCAGCTTCTTCTAGTTCAATTACACCATTTTTTAGCAGCACCGGATT
AACATAACTTTCCAAAATGTTGTACGAACCGTTAAACAAAAACAGTTCACCTCCCTTTTCTATACTATTG
TCTGCGAGCAGTTGTTTGTTGTTAAAAATAACAGCCATTGTAATGAGACGCACAAACTAATATCACAAAC
TGGAAATGTCTATCAATATATAGTTGCTGATGGCCGGCCGTAATGAGACGCACAAACTAATATCACAAAC
TGGAAATGTCTATCAATATATAGTTGCTCTAGTTATTAATAGTAATCAATTACGGGGTCATTAGTTCATA
GCCCATATATGGAGTTCCGCGTTACATAACTTACGGTAAATGGCCCGCCTGGCTGACCGCCCAACGACCC
CCGCCCATTGACGTCAATAATGACGTATGTTCCCATAGTAACGCCAATAGGGACTTTCCATTGACGTCAA
TGGGTGGAGTATTTACGGTAAACTGCCCACTTGGCAGTACATCAAGTGTATCATATGCCAAGTACGCCCC
CTATTGACGTCAATGACGGTAAATGGCCCGCCTGGCATTATGCCCAGTACATGACCTTATGGGACTTTCC
TACTTGGCAGTACATCTACGTATTAGTCATCGCTATTACCATGCATGGTCGAGGTGAGCCCCACGTTCTG
CTTCACTCTCCCCATCTCCCCCCCCTCCCCACCCCCAATTTTGTATTTATTTATTTTTTAATTATTTTGT
GCAGCGATGGGGGCGGGGGGGGGGGGGGGGCGCGCGCCAGGCGGGGCGGGGCGGGGCGAGGGGCGGGGCG
GGGCGAGGCGGAGAGGTGCGGCGGCAGCCAATCAGAGCGGCGCGCTCCGAAAGTTTCCTTTTATGGCGAG
GCGGCGGCGGCGGCGGCCCTATAAAAAGCGAAGCGCGCGGCGGGCGGGAGTCGCTGCGCGCTGCCTTCGC
CCCGTGCCCCGCTCCGCCGCCGCCTCGCGCCGCCCGCCCCGGCTCTGACTGACCGCGTTACTCCCACAGG
TGAGCGGGCGGGACGGCCCTTCTCCTTCGGGCTGTAATTAGCGCTTGGTTTAATGACGGCTTGTTTCTTT
TCTGTGGCTGCGTGAAAGCCTTGAGGGGCTCCGGGAGGGCCCTTTGTGCGGGGGGAGCGGCTCGGGGCTG
TCCGCGGGGGGACGGCTGCCTTCGGGGGGGACGGGGCAGGGCGGGGTTCGGCTTCTGGCGTGTGACCGGC
GGCTCTAGAGCCTCTGCTAACCATGTTCATGCCTTCTTCTTTTTCCTACAGCTCCTGGGCAACGTGCTGG
TTATTGTGCTGTCTCATCATTTTGGCAAAGAATTGGATCGGACCGAAATTAATACGACTCACTATAGGGG
AATTGTGAGCGGATAACAATTCCCCGGAGTTAATCCGGGACCTTTAATTCAACCCAACACAATATATTAT
AGTTAAATAAGAATTATTATCAAATCATTTGTATATTAATTAAAATACTATACTGTAAATTACATTTTAT
TTACAATCAAAGGAGATATACCATGGGCCACCATCATCATCATCATCACCACCATCACTCTGATTACAAG
GATGACGACGATAAGAGCAAAGGAGAAGAACTTTTCACTGGAGTTGTCCCAATTCTTGTTGAATTAGATG
GTGATGTTAATGGGCACAAATTTTCTGTCAGTGGAGAGGGTGAAGGTGATGCTACATACGGAAAGCTTAC
CCTTAAATTTATTTGCACTACTGGAAAACTACCTGTTCCCTGGCCAACACTTGTCACTACTTTCTCTTAT
GGTGTTCAATGCTTTTCCCGTTATCCGGATCATATGAAACGGCATGACTTTTTCAAGAGTGCCATGCCCG
AAGGTTATGTACAGGAACGCACTATATCTTTCAAAGATGACGGGAACTACAAGACGCGTGCTGAAGTCAA
GTTTGAAGGTGATACCCTTGTTAATCGTATCGAGTTAAAAGGTATTGATTTTAAAGAAGATGGAAACATT
CTCGGACACAAACTTGAGTACAACTATAACTCACACAATGTATACATCACGGCAGACAAACAAAAGAATG
GAATCAAAGCTAACTTCAAAATTCGCCACAACATTGAAGATGGATCCGTTCAACTAGCAGACCATTATCA
ACAAAATACTCCAATTGGCGATGGCCCTGTCCTTTTACCAGACAACCATTACCTGTCGACACAATCTGCC
CTTTCGAAAGATCCCAACGAAAAGCGTGACCACATGGTCCTTCTTGAGTTTGTAACTGCTGCTGGGATTA
CACATGGCATGGATGAGCTCTACAAAACCGAGAACCTGTACTTCCAATCCATAAGCTAGCTTCTCCTCCT
GAAAGATCCATAACTTCGTATAGCATACATTATACGAAGTTATGCGGCCGCGACGTCCACATATACCTGC
CGTTCACTATTATTTAGTGAAATGAGATATTATGATATTTTCTGAATTGTGATTAAAAAGGCAACTTTAT
GCCCATGCAACAGAAACTATAAAAAATACAGAGAATGAAAAGAAACAGATAGATTTTTTAGTTCTTTAGG
CCCGTAGTCTGCAAATCCTTTTATGATTTTCTATCAAACAAAAGAGGAAAATAGACCAGTTGCAATCCAA
ACGAGAGTCTAATAGAATGAGGTCGAAAAGTAAATCGCGCGGGTTTGTTACTGATAAAGCAGGCAAGACC
TAAAATGTGTAAAGGGCAAAGTGTATACTTTGGCGTCACCCCTTACATATTTTAGGTCTTTTTTTATTGT
GCGTAACTAACTTGCCATCTTCAAACAGGAGGGCTGGAAGAAGCAGACCGCTAACACAGTACATAAAAAA
GGAGACATGAACGATGAACATCAAAAAGTTTGCAAAACAAGCAACAGTATTAACCTTTACTACCGCACTG
CTGGCAGGAGGCGCAACTCAAGCGTTTGCGAAAGAAACGAACCAAAAGCCATATAAGGAAACATACGGCA
TTTCCCATATTACACGCCATGATATGCTGCAAATCCCTGAACAGCAAAAAAATGAAAAATATAAAGTTCC
TGAGTTCGATTCGTCCACAATTAAAAATATCTCTTCTGCAAAAGGCCTGGACGTTTGGGACAGCTGGCCA
TTACAAAACACTGACGGCACTGTCGCAAACTATCACGGCTACCACATCGTCTTTGCATTAGCCGGAGATC
CTAAAAATGCGGATGACACATCGATTTACATGTTCTATCAAAAAGTCGGCGAAACTTCTATTGACAGCTG
GAAAAACGCTGGCCGCGTCTTTAAAGACAGCGACAAATTCGATGCAAATGATTCTATCCTAAAAGACCAA
ACACAAGAATGGTCAGGTTCAGCCACATTTACATCTGACGGAAAAATCCGTTTATTCTACACTGATTTCT
CCGGTAAACATTACGGCAAACAAACACTGACAACTGCACAAGTTAACGTATCAGCATCAGACAGCTCTTT
GAACATCAACGGTGTAGAGGATTATAAATCAATCTTTGACGGTGACGGAAAAACGTATCAAAATGTACAG
CAGTTCATCGATGAAGGCAACTACAGCTCAGGCGACAACCATACGCTGAGAGATCCTCACTACGTAGAAG
ATAAAGGCCACAAATACTTAGTATTTGAAGCAAACACTGGAACTGAAGATGGCTACCAAGGCGAAGAATC
TTTATTTAACAAAGCATACTATGGCAAAAGCACATCATTCTTCCGTCAAGAAAGTCAAAAACTTCTGCAA
AGCGATAAAAAACGCACGGCTGAGTTAGCAAACGGCGCTCTCGGTATGATTGAGCTAAACGATGATTACA
CACTGAAAAAAGTGATGAAACCGCTGATTGCATCTAACACAGTAACAGATGAAATTGAACGCGCGAACGT
CTTTAAAATGAACGGCAAATGGTACCTGTTCACTGACTCCCGCGGATCAAAAATGACGATTGACGGCATT
ACGTCTAACGATATTTACATGCTTGGTTATGTTTCTAATTCTTTAACTGGCCCATACAAGCCGCTGAACA
AAACTGGCCTTGTGTTAAAAATGGATCTTGATCCTAACGATGTAACCTTTACTTACTCACACTTCGCTGT
ACCTCAAGCGAAAGGAAACAATGTCGTGATTACAAGCTATATGACAAACAGAGGATTCTACGCAGACAAA
CAATCAACGTTTGCGCCTAGCTTCCTGCTGAACATCAAAGGCAAGAAAACATCTGTTGTCAAAGACAGCA
TCCTTGAACAAGGACAATTAACAGTTAACAAATAAAAACGCAAAAGAAAATGCCGATATCCTATTGGCAT
TGACGTCAGGTGGCACTTTTCGAGGAGTTTACTAGTAAGTAAAGGTGGATACGGCCTCAGGTGCAGGCTG
CCTATCAGAAGGTGGTGGCTGGTGTGGCCAATGCCCTGGCTCACAAATACCACTGAGATCGATCTTTTTC
CCTCTGCCAAAAATTATGGGGACATCATGAAGCCCCTTGAGCATCTGACTTCTGGCTAATAAAGGAAATT
TATTTTCATTGCAATAGTGTGTTGGAATTTTTTGTGTCTCTCACTCGGAAGGACATATGGGAGGGCAAAT
CATTTAAAACATCAGAATGAGTATTTGGTTTAGAGTTTGGCAACATATGCCCATATGTAACTAGCATAAC
CCCTTGGGGCCTCTAAACGGGTCTTGAGGGGTTTTTTGCTGAAAGCATGCGGAGGAAATTCTCCTTGAAG
TTTCCCTGGTGTTCAAAGTAAAGGAGTTTGCACCAGACGCACCTCTGTTCACTGGTCCGGCGTATTAAAA
CACGATACATTGTTATTAGTACATTTATTAAGCGCTAGATTCTGTGCGTTGTTGATTTACAGACAATTGT
TGTACGTATTTTAATAATTCATTAAATTTATAATCTTTAGGGTGGTATGTTAGAGCGAAAATCAAATGAT
TTTCAGCGTCTTTATATCTGAATTTAAATATTAAATCCTCAATAGATTTGTAAAATAGGTTTCGATTAGT
TTCAAACAAGGGTTGTTTTTCCGAACCGATGGCTGGACTATCTAATGGATTTTCGCTCAACGCCACAAAA
CTTGCCAAATCTTGTAGCAGCAATCTAGCTTTGTCGATATTCGTTTGTGTTTTGTTTTGTAATAAAGGTT
CGACGTCGTTCAAAATATTATGCGCTTTTGTATTTCTTTCATCACTGTCGTTAGTGTACAATTGACTCGA
CGTAAACACGTTAAATAGAGCTTGGACATATTTAACATCGGGCGTGTTAGCTTTATTAGGCCGATTATCG
TCGTCGTCCCAACCCTCGTCGTTAGAAGTTGCTTCCGAAGACGATTTTGCCATAGCCACACGACGCCTAT
TAATTGTGTCGGCTAACACGTCCGCGATCAAATTTGTAGTTGAGCTTTTTGGAATTGCGATCGCATAACT
TCGTATAGCATACATTATACGAAGTTATAAGCTCGGAACGCTGCGCTCGGTCGTTCGGCTGCGGCGAGCG
GTATCAGCTCACTCAAAGGCGGTAATACGGTTATCCACAGAATCAGGGGATAACGCAGGAAAGAACATGT
GAGCAAAAGGCCAGCAAAAGGCCAGGAACCGTAAAAAGGCCGCGTTGCTGGCGTTTTTCCATAGGCTCCG
CCCCCTGACGAGCATCACAAAAATCGACGCTCAAGTCAGAGGTGGCGAAACCCGACAGGACTATAAAGAT
ACCAGGCGTTTCCCCCTGGAAGCTCCCTCGTGCGCTCTCCTGTTCCGACCCTGCCGCTTACCGGATACCT
GTCCGCCTTTCTCCCTTCGGGAAGCGTGGCGCTTTCTCATAGCTCACGCTGTAGGTATCTCAGTTCGGTG
TAGGTCGTTCGCTCCAAGCTGGGCTGTGTGCACGAACCCCCCGTTCAGCCCGACCGCTGCGCCTTATCCG
GTAACTATCGTCTTGAGTCCAACCCGGTAAGACACGACTTATCGCCACTGGCAGCAGCCACTGGTAACAG
GATTAGCAGAGCGAGGTATGTAGGCGGTGCTACAGAGTTCTTGAAGTGGTGGCCTAACTACGGCTACACT
AGAAGAACAGTATTTGGTATCTGCGCTCTGCTGAAGCCAGTTACCTTCGGAAAAAGAGTTGGTAGCTCTT
GATCCGGCAAACAAACCACCGCTGGTAGCGGTGGTTTTTTTGTTTGCAAGCAGCAGATTACGCGCAGAAA
AAAAGGATCTCAAGAAGATCCTTTGTTACCAATGCTTAATCAGTGAGGCACCTATCTCAGCGATCTGTCT
ATTTCGTTCATCCATAGTTGCCTGACTCCCCGTCGTGTAGATAACTACGATACGGGAGGGCTTACCATCT
GGCCCCAGTGCTGCAATGATACCGCGAGACCCACGCTCACCGGCTCCAGATTTATCAGCAATAAACCAGC
CAGCCGGAAGGGCCGAGCGCAGAAGTGGTCCTGCAACTTTATCCGCCTCCATCCAGTCTATTAATTGTTG
CCGGGAAGCTAGAGTAAGTAGTTCGCCAGTTAATAGTTTGCGCAACGTTGTTGCCATTGCTACAGGCATC
GTGGTGTCACGCTCGTCGTTTGGTATGGCTTCATTCAGCTCCGGTTCCCAACGATCAAGGCGAGTTACAT
GATCCCCCATGTTGTGCAAAAAAGCGGTTAGCTCCTTCGGTCCTCCGATCGTTGTCAGAAGTAAGTTGGC
CGCAGTGTTATCACTCATGGTTATGGCAGCACTGCATAATTCTCTTACTGTCATGCCATCCGTAAGATGC
TTTTCTGTGACTGGTGAGTACTCAACCAAGTCATTCTGAGAATAGTGTATGCGGCGACCGAGTTGCTCTT
GCCCGGCGTCAATACGGGATAATACCGCGCCACATAGCAGAACTTTAAAAGTGCTCATCATTGGAAAACG
TTCTTCGGGGCGAAAACTCTCAAGGATCTTACCGCTGTTGAGATCCAGTTCGATGTAACCCACTCGTGCA
CCCAACTGATCTTCAGCATCTTTTACTTTCACCAGCGTTTCTGGGTGAGCAAAAACAGGAAGGCAAAATG
CCGCAAAAAAGGGAATAAGGGCGACACGGAAATGTTGAATACTCATACTCTTCCTTTTTCAATATTATTG
AAGCATTTATCAGGGTTATTGTCTCATGTCCGCGCGTT
Features (pLannotate 1.2.2; 24 found; start..end, strand, type, name):
      4..39      +  CDS            lef2 (fragment): baculovirus late expression factor 2
    181..1008    +  misc_recomb    baculovirus recombination region (lef2/ORF603): contains ORF603 and part of lef2
   1020..1078    +  misc_recomb    baculovirus recombination region (ORF603) (fragment): contains ORF603 and part of lef2
   1140..1443    +  enhancer       CMV enhancer: human cytomegalovirus immediate early enhancer
   1449..1726    +  promoter       chicken β-actin promoter: No description available
   1727..1862    +  intron         hybrid intron (fragment): hybrid between chicken β-actin (CBA) and minute virus of mice (MMV) introns (Gray et al., 2011)
   1951..2081    +  intron         chimeric intron (fragment): chimera between introns from chicken β-actin and rabbit β-globin
   2150..2168    +  promoter       T7 promoter: promoter for bacteriophage T7 RNA polymerase
   2169..2193    +  protein_bind   lac operator: The lac repressor binds to the lac operator to inhibit transcription in E. coli. This inhibition can be relieved by adding lactose or isopropyl-β-D-thiogalactopyranoside (IPTG). lac repressor encoded by lacI
   2209..2318    +  promoter       p10 promoter: baculovirus promoter for expression in insect cells
   2342..2358    +  CDS            capTEV™ (fragment): composite tag for in vivo biotinylation, TEV protease cleavage, and 6xHis tagging
   2372..2396    +  CDS            3xFLAG (fragment): three tandem FLAG® epitope tags
   2396..3106    +  CDS            &alpha;GFP: &alpha;GFP is a basic (constitutively fluorescent) long stokes shift fluorescent protein published in 1996, derived from Aequorea victoria.
   3160..3193    +  protein_bind   loxP: Cre-mediated recombination occurs in the 8-bp core sequence (GCATACAT). Cre recombinase
   3208..3653    +  promoter       sacB promoter: sacR; sacB promoter and control region
   3654..5075    +  CDS            SacB: secreted levansucrase that renders bacterial growth sensitive to sucrose; Bacillus subtilis sacB; negative selection marker
   5135..5233    +  CDS            HBB (fragment): HBB_PONPY - Experimental evidence at transcript level: Swiss-Prot protein existence level 2. Involved in oxygen transport from the lung to the various peripheral tissues. From Pongo pygmaeus (Bornean orangutan).
   5308..5363    +  polyA_signal   β-globin poly(A) signal: rabbit β-globin polyadenylation signal (Gil and Proudfoot, 1987)
   5451..5498    +  terminator     T7 terminator: transcription terminator for bacteriophage T7 RNA polymerase
   5511..6216    +  misc_recomb    baculovirus recombination region (ORF1629): contains part of ORF1629
   6225..6258    +  protein_bind   loxP: Cre-mediated recombination occurs in the 8-bp core sequence (GCATACAT). Cre recombinase
   6426..7013    -  rep_origin     ori: high-copy-number ColE1/pMB1/pBR322/pUC origin of replication
   7026..7886    -  CDS            AmpR: β-lactamase; bla; confers resistance to ampicillin, carbenicillin, and related antibiotics
   7887..7938    -  promoter       AmpR promoter (fragment): bla
