[The description below was written by a language model from this plasmid's Addgene catalogue record and pLannotate feature annotations shown in this document.]
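Description:
pRB33-GFP is an empty expression backbone derived from Novagen's pTriEx-1.1, catalogued as a mammalian expression vector for producing target proteins fused to an N-terminal 10xHis-FLAG-GFP tag followed by a TEV protease site. It is maintained in E. coli as a high-copy plasmid through a ColE1/pUC-type origin and selected with ampicillin via the β-lactamase gene.

The expression region keeps the characteristic pTriEx triple-promoter layout. A CMV enhancer joined to the chicken β-actin promoter and a chimeric intron drives transcription in mammalian cells. A T7 promoter with lac operator and a baculovirus p10 promoter sit immediately downstream. These are followed by the tag coding region: short His-tag and FLAG matches and a full-length Aequorea-derived UV-excitable GFP variant. The TEV site is listed in the catalogue tag but not separately annotated. Transcripts end at a rabbit β-globin polyadenylation signal, with a T7 terminator beyond it. The cassette is flanked by the baculovirus lef2/ORF603 and ORF1629 recombination regions inherited from the parent vector, which in principle allow transfer into a baculovirus genome, although the record describes only mammalian use. Two loxP sites are also annotated, one after GFP and one beyond the ORF1629 region; their purpose is not stated.

At the cloning position lies a sacB cassette with its own promoter, encoding levansucrase, which makes bacteria sucrose-sensitive. It presumably acts as a counter-selectable stuffer that is displaced when a gene is inserted. Targets are introduced by ligation-independent cloning after the vector is linearised with BseRI, consistent with high-throughput cloning workflows. The GFP fusion allows expression to be monitored by fluorescence, the His and FLAG tags support purification and detection, and TEV cleavage removes the tag.
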