Addgene plasmid #165483: pRB33-GFP
Purpose: (Empty Backbone) pTriEx based vector for protein expression in mammalian cells for targets fused with N-terminal uv-GFP, Flag and His
Depositing lab: Renato Bruni. Depositing organization: New York Structural Biology Center. Publication: High-throughput cloning and expression of integral membrane proteins in Escherichia coli. Bruni R, Kloss B. Curr Protoc Protein Sci. 2013 Nov 5;74:29.6.1-29.6.34. doi: 10.1002/0471140864.ps2906s74. PubMed 24510647.
Backbone
  Vector backbone: pTriEx-1.1
  Backbone manufacturer: Novagen
  Vector type: Mammalian Expression
  Tag / fusion protein: 10xHis-FLAG-GFP-TEV (N terminal on backbone)
Growth in bacteria
  Bacterial resistance: Ampicillin, 100 μg/mL
  Growth temperature: 37°C
  Growth strain: DH5alpha
  Copy number: High Copy
Gene/Insert
  Gene/Insert name: None
  Tag / fusion protein: 10xHis-FLAG-GFP-TEV (N terminal on backbone)
Terms and licenses: Academic/Nonprofit Terms; Industry Terms: Not Available to Industry
Depositor comments: Primers for LIC cloning: Upstream: add TACTTCCAATCC to the 5' end of gene of interest. Downstream: add TATCCACCTTTACTG to the 3' end of GOI. For vector: digest with BseRI before LIC-treatment. Detailed cloning method available in the paper Bruni R, Kloss B. High-throughput cloning and expression of integral membrane proteins in Escherichia coli. Curr Protoc Protein Sci. 2013 Nov 5;74:29.6.1-29.6.34.
How to cite: pRB33-GFP was a gift from Renato Bruni (Addgene plasmid # 165483 ; http://n2t.net/addgene:165483 ; RRID:Addgene_165483)
